>Addgene plasmid #60872 | CIP2Aprom335bp-pGL4.10Luc | depositor partial sequence | sequence record 102845 | pGL4.10Luc backbone
GGCCTAACTGGCCGGTACCTGAGCTCGCTAGCCTCGAGGATATCAAGATCTGGCCTCGGCGGCCAAGCTT
GGCAATCCGGTACTGTTGGTAAAGCCACCATGGAAGATGCCAAAAACATTAAGAAGGGCCCAGCGCCATT
CTACCCACTCGAAGACGGGACCGCCGGCGAGCAGCTGCACAAAGCCATGAAGCGCTACGCCCTGGTGCCC
GGCACCATCGCCTTTACCGACGCACATATCGAGGTGGACATTACCTACGCCGAGTACTTCGAGATGAGCG
TTCGGCTGGCAGAAGCTATGAAGCGCTATGGGCTGAATACAAACCATCGGATCGTGGTGTGCAGCGAGAA
TAGCTTGCAGTTCTTCATGCCCGTGTTGGGTGCCCTGTTCATCGGTGTGGCTGTGGCCCCAGCTAACGAC
ATCTACAACGAGCGCGAGCTGCTGAACAGCATGGGCATCAGCCAGCCCACCGTCGTATTCGTGAGCAAGA
AAGGGCTGCAAAAGATCCTCAACGTGCAAAAGAAGCTACCGATCATACAAAAGATCATCATCATGGATAG
CAAGACCGACTACCAGGGCTTCCAAAGCATGTACACCTTCGTGACTTCCCATTTGCCACCCGGCTTCAAC
GAGTACGACTTCGTGCCCGAGAGCTTCGACCGGGACAAAACCATCGCCCTGATCATGAACAGTAGTGGCA
GTACCGGATTGCCCAAGGGCGTAGCCCTACCGCACCGCACCGCTTGTGTCCGATTCAGTCATGCCCGCGA
CCCCATCTTCGGCAACCAGATCATCCCCGACACCGCTATCCTCAGCGTGGTGCCATTTCACCACGGCTTC
GGCATGTTCACCACGCTGGGCTACTTGATCTGCGGCTTTCGGGTCGTGCTCATGTACCGCTTCGAGGAGG
AGCTATTCTTGCGCAGCTTGCAAGACTATAAGATTCAATCTGCCCTGCTGGTGCCCACACTATTTAGCTT
CTTCGCTAAGAGCACTCTCATCGACAAGTACGACCTAAGCAACTTGCACGAGATCGCCAGCGGCGGGGCG
CCGCTCAGCAAGGAGGTAGGTGAGGCCGTGGCCAAACGCTTCCACCTACCAGGCATCCGCCAGGGCTACG
GCCTGACAGAAACAACCAGCGCCATTCTGATCACCCCCGAAGGGGACGACAAGCCTGGCGCAGTAGGCAA
GGTGGTGCCCTTCTTCGAGGCTAAGGTGGTGGACTTGGACACCGGTAAGACACTGGGTGTGAACCAGCGC
GGCGAGCTGTGCGTCCGTGGCCCCATGATCATGAGCGGCTACGTTAACAACCCCGAGGCTACAAACGCTC
TCATCGACAAGGACGGCTGGCTGCACAGCGGCGACATCGCCTACTGGGACGAGGACGAGCACTTCTTCAT
CGTGGACCGGCTGAAGAGCCTGATCAAATACAAGGGCTACCAGGTAGCCCCAGCCGAACTGGAGAGCATC
CTGCTGCAACACCCCAACATCTTCGACGCCGGGGTCGCCGGCCTGCCCGACGACGATGCCGGCGAGCTGC
CCGCCGCAGTCGTCGTGCTGGAACACGGTAAAACCATGACCGAGAAGGAGATCGTGGACTATGTGGCCAG
CCAGGTTACAACCGCCAAGAAGCTGCGCGGTGGTGTTGTGTTCGTGGACGAGGTGCCTAAAGGACTGACC
GGCAAGTTGGACGCCCGCAAGATCCGCGAGATTCTCATTAAGGCCAAGAAGGGCGGCAAGATCGCCGTGT
AATAATTCTAGAGTCGGGGCGGCCGGCCGCTTCGAGCAGACATGATAAGATACATTGATGAGTTTGGACA
AACCACAACTAGAATGCAGTGAAAAAAATGCTTTATTTGTGAAATTTGTGATGCTATTGCTTTATTTGTA
ACCATTATAAGCTGCAATAAACAAGTTAACAACAACAATTGCATTCATTTTATGTTTCAGGTTCAGGGGG
AGGTGTGGGAGGTTTTTTAAAGCAAGTAAAACCTCTACAAATGTGGTAAAATCGATAAGGATCCGTCGAC
CGATGCCCTTGAGAGCCTTCAACCCAGTCAGCTCCTTCCGGTGGGCGCGGGGCATGACTATCGTCGCCGC
ACTTATGACTGTCTTCTTTATCATGCAACTCGTAGGACAGGTGCCGGCAGCGCTCTTCCGCTTCCTCGCT
CACTGACTCGCTGCGCTCGGTCGTTCGGCTGCGGCGAGCGGTATCAGCTCACTCAAAGGCGGTAATACGG
TTATCCACAGAATCAGGGGATAACGCAGGAAAGAACATGTGAGCAAAAGGCCAGCAAAAGGCCAGGAACC
GTAAAAAGGCCGCGTTGCTGGCGTTTTTCCATAGGCTCCGCCCCCCTGACGAGCATCACAAAAATCGACG
CTCAAGTCAGAGGTGGCGAAACCCGACAGGACTATAAAGATACCAGGCGTTTCCCCCTGGAAGCTCCCTC
GTGCGCTCTCCTGTTCCGACCCTGCCGCTTACCGGATACCTGTCCGCCTTTCTCCCTTCGGGAAGCGTGG
CGCTTTCTCATAGCTCACGCTGTAGGTATCTCAGTTCGGTGTAGGTCGTTCGCTCCAAGCTGGGCTGTGT
GCACGAACCCCCCGTTCAGCCCGACCGCTGCGCCTTATCCGGTAACTATCGTCTTGAGTCCAACCCGGTA
AGACACGACTTATCGCCACTGGCAGCAGCCACTGGTAACAGGATTAGCAGAGCGAGGTATGTAGGCGGTG
CTACAGAGTTCTTGAAGTGGTGGCCTAACTACGGCTACACTAGAAGAACAGTATTTGGTATCTGCGCTCT
GCTGAAGCCAGTTACCTTCGGAAAAAGAGTTGGTAGCTCTTGATCCGGCAAACAAACCACCGCTGGTAGC
GGTGGTTTTTTTGTTTGCAAGCAGCAGATTACGCGCAGAAAAAAAGGATCTCAAGAAGATCCTTTGATCT
TTTCTACGGGGTCTGACGCTCAGTGGAACGAAAACTCACGTTAAGGGATTTTGGTCATGAGATTATCAAA
AAGGATCTTCACCTAGATCCTTTTAAATTAAAAATGAAGTTTTAAATCAATCTAAAGTATATATGAGTAA
ACTTGGTCTGACAGCGGCCGCAAATGCTAAACCACTGCAGTGGTTACCAGTGCTTGATCAGTGAGGCACC
GATCTCAGCGATCTGCCTATTTCGTTCGTCCATAGTGGCCTGACTCCCCGTCGTGTAGATCACTACGATT
CGTGAGGGCTTACCATCAGGCCCCAGCGCAGCAATGATGCCGCGAGAGCCGCGTTCACCGGCCCCCGATT
TGTCAGCAATGAACCAGCCAGCAGGGAGGGCCGAGCGAAGAAGTGGTCCTGCTACTTTGTCCGCCTCCAT
CCAGTCTATGAGCTGCTGTCGTGATGCTAGAGTAAGAAGTTCGCCAGTGAGTAGTTTCCGAAGAGTTGTG
GCCATTGCTACTGGCATCGTGGTATCACGCTCGTCGTTCGGTATGGCTTCGTTCAACTCTGGTTCCCAGC
GGTCAAGCCGGGTCACATGATCACCCATATTATGAAGAAATGCAGTCAGCTCCTTAGGGCCTCCGATCGT
TGTCAGAAGTAAGTTGGCCGCGGTGTTGTCGCTCATGGTAATGGCAGCACTACACAATTCTCTTACCGTC
ATGCCATCCGTAAGATGCTTTTCCGTGACCGGCGAGTACTCAACCAAGTCGTTTTGTGAGTAGTGTATAC
GGCGACCAAGCTGCTCTTGCCCGGCGTCTATACGGGACAACACCGCGCCACATAGCAGTACTTTGAAAGT
GCTCATCATCGGGAATCGTTCTTCGGGGCGGAAAGACTCAAGGATCTTGCCGCTATTGAGATCCAGTTCG
ATATAGCCCACTCTTGCACCCAGTTGATCTTCAGCATCTTTTACTTTCACCAGCGTTTCGGGGTGTGCAA
AAACAGGCAAGCAAAATGCCGCAAAGAAGGGAATGAGTGCGACACGAAAATGTTGGATGCTCATACTCGT
CCTTTTTCAATATTATTGAAGCATTTATCAGGGTTACTAGTACGTCTCTCAAGGATAAGTAAGTAATATT
AAGGTACGGGAGGTATTGGACAGGCCGCAATAAAATATCTTTATTTTCATTACATCTGTGTGTTGGTTTT
TTGTGTGAATCGATAGTACTAACATACGCTCTCCATCAAAACAAAACGAAACAAAACAAACTAGCAAAAT
AGGCTGTCCCCAGTGCAAGTGCAGGTGCCAGAACATTTCTCT
