>Addgene plasmid #60872 | CIP2Aprom335bp-pGL4.10Luc | addgene partial sequence | sequence record 137966 | RVprimer3 5'-CTAGCAAAATAGGCTGTCCC-3'
ATTTCTCTGGCCTAACTGGCCGTCAGAGCGCACAGCTGAGTGAGGAATCCCCCTTCTCCTAACCGATTCC
TCTCCCGAGAAATCGCGAGATTTCTCGCCTTCACGGGATCTCAGGCCGAAACCTCGCGGCCTCTCAGACG
AGGGTGGGTTAGCGGGGGCAGCTCCCAACCCCCGTCCTGGACCCACAAATCACCTCGACCCCTGGCCCAC
CCCGGCCGTCACCGAGAACGGTCCCCTAGGGTGCCTAGGGACTTCCGGAGCCCGACCGGATCCGGAAGCT
TCTGAGAGCAAGGGGGTGGGGCCGAAAATCAAAAAAAGCGCGGCGAAAGCTAAAGGCCGGCGCACGCTGG
GCGGTGGTGGTCCCTAAGCCGGGCCGCGGCCGGTGCAATGGACTCCACTGCCTGCTTGAAGTCCTTGCTC
CTGACTGTCAGTCAGTACAAAGCCGTGAAGTCAGAGGCGAACGCCACTCAGCTTTTGCGGCACTTGGAGG
TAATTTCTGGAAGATCTGGCCTCGGCGGCCAAGCTTGGCAATCCGGTACTGTTGGTAAAGCCACCATGGA
AGATGCCAAAAACATTAAGAAGGGCCCAGCGCCATTCTACCCACTCGAAGACGGGACCGCCGGCGAGCAG
CTGCACAAAGCCATGAAGCGCTACGCCCTGGTGCCCGGCACCATCGCCTTTACCGACGCACATATCGAGG
TGGACATTACCTACGCCGAGTACTTCGAGATGAGCGTTCGGCTGGCAGAAGCTATGAAGCGCTATGGGCT
GAATACAAACCATCGGATCGTGGTGTGCAGCGAGAATAGCTTGCAGTTCTTCATGCCCGTGTTGGGTGCC
CTGTTCATCGGTGTGGCTGTGG
