>Addgene plasmid #60872 | CIP2Aprom335bp-pGL4.10Luc | addgene partial sequence | sequence record 137967 | Luc2-Rev 5'-GCCCTTCTTAATGTTTTTG-3'
TTGCCAAGCTTGGCCGCCGAGGCCAGATCTTCCAGAAATTACCTCCAAGTGCCGCAAAAGCTGAGTGGCG
TTCGCCTCTGACTTCACGGCTTTGTACTGACTGACAGTCAGGAGCAAGGACTTCAAGCAGGCAGTGGAGT
CCATTGCACCGGCCGCGGCCCGGCTTAGGGACCACCACCGCCCAGCGTGCGCCGGCCTTTAGCTTTCGCC
GCGCTTTTTTTGATTTTCGGCCCCACCCCCTTGCTCTCAGAAGCTTCCGGATCCGGTCGGGCTCCGGAAG
TCCCTAGGCACCCTAGGGGACCGTTCTCGGTGACGGCCGGGGTGGGCCAGGGGTCGAGGTGATTTGTGGG
TCCAGGACGGGGGTTGGGAGCTGCCCCCGCTAACCCACCCTCGTCTGAGAGGCCGCGAGGTTTCGGCCTG
AGATCCCGTGAAGGCGAGAAATCTCGCGATTTCTCGGGAGAGGAATCGGTTAGGAGAAGGGGGATTCCTC
ACTCAGCTGTGCGCTCTGACGGCCAGTTAGGCCAGAGAAATGTTCTGGCACCTGCACTTGCACTGGGGAC
AGCCTATTTTGCTAGTTTGTTTTGTTTCGTTTTGTTTTGATGGAGAGCGTATGTTAGTACTATCGATTCA
CACAAAAAACCAACACACAGATGTAATGAAAATAAAGATATTTTATTGCGGCCTGTCCAATACCTCCCGT
ACCTTAATATTACTTACTTATCCTTGAGAGACGTACTAGTAACCCTGATAAATGCTTCAATAATATTGAA
AAAGGACGAGTATGAGCATCCAACATTTTCGTGTCGCACTCATTCCCTTCTTTGCGGCATTTTGCTTGCC
TGTTTTTGCACACCCCGAAACGCTGGTGAAAGTAAAAGATGCTGAA
