[The description below was written by a language model from this plasmid's Addgene catalogue record.]
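Description:
CIP2Aprom335bp-pGL4.10Luc is a luciferase reporter plasmid built on the promoterless pGL4.10(luc2) backbone, a 4242 bp vector from Promega. The backbone carries the luc2 firefly luciferase coding sequence but has no promoter of its own upstream of the reporter, so luciferase output depends on whatever regulatory DNA is cloned in front of it. The plasmid is propagated in E. coli as a high-copy construct under ampicillin selection. No feature table accompanies the record, so the exact position and orientation of individual elements, including the origin of replication and the cloning sites used, are not stated.

The insert is a 335 bp fragment of the human CIP2A promoter (Cancerous Inhibitor of PP2A, also known as KIAA1524, NOCIVA or p90), placed so that it drives luc2 expression. According to the depositor's comments, it belongs to a series of promoter constructs of varying length generated with a commercial nested-deletion kit. Such a series lets reporter activity be compared across progressively shortened fragments to map the regions needed for transcription. The associated study concerns ETS1 and MEK1/2-dependent overexpression of CIP2A in human cancer cells. This fits the use of the construct in transfected cells to measure promoter activity and its response to signalling pathways or transcription factors. The record notes some discrepancies between the repository's quality-control sequencing and the depositor's reference sequence. The depositor reports that these do not affect plasmid function.
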