Addgene plasmid #60872: CIP2Aprom335bp-pGL4.10Luc
Purpose: Luc reporter driven by 335 bp of the CIP2A promoter
Depositing lab: Jukka Westermarck. Depositing organization: University of Turku. Publication: ETS1 mediates MEK1/2-dependent overexpression of cancerous inhibitor of protein phosphatase 2A (CIP2A) in human cancer cells. Khanna A, Okkeri J, Bilgen T, Tiirikka T, Vihinen M, Visakorpi T, Westermarck J. PLoS One. 2011 Mar 22;6(3):e17979. doi: 10.1371/journal.pone.0017979. PubMed 21445343.
Backbone
  Vector backbone: pGL4.10(luc2)
  Backbone manufacturer: Promega
  Backbone size w/o insert (bp): 4242
  Vector type: Luciferase ; Promoterless
Growth in bacteria
  Bacterial resistance: Ampicillin, 100 μg/mL
  Growth temperature: 37°C
  Growth strain: DH5alpha
  Copy number: High Copy
Gene/Insert
  Gene/Insert name: 335 bp promoter fragment of Cancerous Inhibitor of PP2A (alt name: 335 bp CIP2A promoter)
  Species: H. sapiens (human)
  Insert size (bp): 335
  Entrez Gene: CIP2A (a.k.a. KIAA1524, NOCIVA, p90)
Terms and licenses: Academic/Nonprofit Terms; Industry Terms: Not Available to Industry
Depositor comments: Then various length luciferase promoter constructs were created using the Deletion Kit for Kilo-Sequencing (Takara Bio Inc., Japan) as per the manufacturer’s instructions. Please note that there are some discrepancies between Addgene's quality control sequences and the depositor's sequence. The depositor noted that these discrepancies do NOT affect plasmid function.
How to cite: CIP2Aprom335bp-pGL4.10Luc was a gift from Jukka Westermarck (Addgene plasmid # 60872 ; http://n2t.net/addgene:60872 ; RRID:Addgene_60872)
